>Addgene plasmid #197506 | pCMV-T7-ABE8e-SpCas9-HiFi-P2A-EGFP (LM446) | addgene full sequence | sequence record 386645 | Addgene NGS Result
ATATGCCAAGTACGCCCCCTATTGACGTCAATGACGGTAAATGGCCCGCCTGGCATTATGCCCAGTACAT
GACCTTATGGGACTTTCCTACTTGGCAGTACATCTACGTATTAGTCATCGCTATTACCATGGTGATGCGG
TTTTGGCAGTACATCAATGGGCGTGGATAGCGGTTTGACTCACGGGGATTTCCAAGTCTCCACCCCATTG
ACGTCAATGGGAGTTTGTTTTGGCACCAAAATCAACGGGACTTTCCAAAATGTCGTAACAACTCCGCCCC
ATTGACGCAAATGGGCGGTAGGCGTGTACGGTGGGAGGTCTATATAAGCAGAGCTGGTTTAGTGAACCGT
CAGATCCGCTAGAGATCCGCGGCCGCTAATACGACTCACTATAGGGAGAGCCGCCACCATGAAACGGACA
GCCGACGGAAGCGAGTTCGAGTCACCAAAGAAGAAGCGGAAAGTCTCTGAGGTGGAGTTTTCCCACGAGT
ACTGGATGAGACATGCCCTGACCCTGGCCAAGAGGGCACGCGATGAGAGGGAGGTGCCTGTGGGAGCCGT
GCTGGTGCTGAACAATAGAGTGATCGGCGAGGGCTGGAACAGAGCCATCGGCCTGCACGACCCAACAGCC
CATGCCGAAATTATGGCCCTGAGACAGGGCGGCCTGGTCATGCAGAACTACAGACTGATTGACGCCACCC
TGTACGTGACATTCGAGCCTTGCGTGATGTGCGCCGGCGCCATGATCCACTCTAGGATCGGCCGCGTGGT
GTTTGGCGTGAGGAACAGCAAAAGAGGCGCCGCAGGCTCCCTGATGAACGTGCTGAACTACCCCGGCATG
AATCACCGCGTCGAAATTACCGAGGGAATCCTGGCAGATGAATGTGCCGCCCTGCTGTGCGATTTCTACC
GGATGCCTAGACAGGTGTTCAATGCTCAGAAGAAGGCCCAGAGCTCCATCAACTCCGGAGGATCTAGCGG
AGGCTCCTCTGGCTCTGAGACACCTGGCACAAGCGAGAGCGCAACACCTGAAAGCAGCGGGGGCAGCAGC
GGGGGGTCAGACAAGAAGTACAGCATCGGCCTGGCCATCGGCACCAACTCTGTGGGCTGGGCCGTGATCA
CCGACGAGTACAAGGTGCCCAGCAAGAAATTCAAGGTGCTGGGCAACACCGACCGGCACAGCATCAAGAA
GAACCTGATCGGAGCCCTGCTGTTCGACAGCGGCGAAACAGCCGAGGCCACCCGGCTGAAGAGAACCGCC
AGAAGAAGATACACCAGACGGAAGAACCGGATCTGCTATCTGCAAGAGATCTTCAGCAACGAGATGGCCA
AGGTGGACGACAGCTTCTTCCACAGACTGGAAGAGTCCTTCCTGGTGGAAGAGGATAAGAAGCACGAGCG
GCACCCCATCTTCGGCAACATCGTGGACGAGGTGGCCTACCACGAGAAGTACCCCACCATCTACCACCTG
AGAAAGAAACTGGTGGACAGCACCGACAAGGCCGACCTGCGGCTGATCTATCTGGCCCTGGCCCACATGA
TCAAGTTCCGGGGCCACTTCCTGATCGAGGGCGACCTGAACCCCGACAACAGCGACGTGGACAAGCTGTT
CATCCAGCTGGTGCAGACCTACAACCAGCTGTTCGAGGAAAACCCCATCAACGCCAGCGGCGTGGACGCC
AAGGCCATCCTGTCTGCCAGACTGAGCAAGAGCAGACGGCTGGAAAATCTGATCGCCCAGCTGCCCGGCG
AGAAGAAGAATGGCCTGTTCGGAAACCTGATTGCCCTGAGCCTGGGCCTGACCCCCAACTTCAAGAGCAA
CTTCGACCTGGCCGAGGATGCCAAACTGCAGCTGAGCAAGGACACCTACGACGACGACCTGGACAACCTG
CTGGCCCAGATCGGCGACCAGTACGCCGACCTGTTTCTGGCCGCCAAGAACCTGTCCGACGCCATCCTGC
TGAGCGACATCCTGAGAGTGAACACCGAGATCACCAAGGCCCCCCTGAGCGCCTCTATGATCAAGAGATA
CGACGAGCACCACCAGGACCTGACCCTGCTGAAAGCTCTCGTGCGGCAGCAGCTGCCTGAGAAGTACAAA
GAGATTTTCTTCGACCAGAGCAAGAACGGCTACGCCGGCTACATTGACGGCGGAGCCAGCCAGGAAGAGT
TCTACAAGTTCATCAAGCCCATCCTGGAAAAGATGGACGGCACCGAGGAACTGCTCGTGAAGCTGAACAG
AGAGGACCTGCTGCGGAAGCAGCGGACCTTCGACAACGGCAGCATCCCCCACCAGATCCACCTGGGAGAG
CTGCACGCCATTCTGCGGCGGCAGGAAGATTTTTACCCATTCCTGAAGGACAACCGGGAAAAGATCGAGA
AGATCCTGACCTTCCGCATCCCCTACTACGTGGGCCCTCTGGCCAGGGGAAACAGCAGATTCGCCTGGAT
GACCAGAAAGAGCGAGGAAACCATCACCCCCTGGAACTTCGAGGAAGTGGTGGACAAGGGCGCTTCCGCC
CAGAGCTTCATCGAGCGGATGACCAACTTCGATAAGAACCTGCCCAACGAGAAGGTGCTGCCCAAGCACA
GCCTGCTGTACGAGTACTTCACCGTGTATAACGAGCTGACCAAAGTGAAATACGTGACCGAGGGAATGAG
AAAGCCCGCCTTCCTGAGCGGCGAGCAGAAAAAGGCCATCGTGGACCTGCTGTTCAAGACCAACCGGAAA
GTGACCGTGAAGCAGCTGAAAGAGGACTACTTCAAGAAAATCGAGTGCTTCGACTCCGTGGAAATCTCCG
GCGTGGAAGATCGGTTCAACGCCTCCCTGGGCACATACCACGATCTGCTGAAAATTATCAAGGACAAGGA
CTTCCTGGACAATGAGGAAAACGAGGACATTCTGGAAGATATCGTGCTGACCCTGACACTGTTTGAGGAC
AGAGAGATGATCGAGGAACGGCTGAAAACCTATGCCCACCTGTTCGACGACAAAGTGATGAAGCAGCTGA
AGCGGCGGAGATACACCGGCTGGGGCAGGCTGAGCCGGAAGCTGATCAACGGCATCCGGGACAAGCAGTC
CGGCAAGACAATCCTGGATTTCCTGAAGTCCGACGGCTTCGCCAACGCCAACTTCATGCAGCTGATCCAC
GACGACAGCCTGACCTTTAAAGAGGACATCCAGAAAGCCCAGGTGTCCGGCCAGGGCGATAGCCTGCACG
AGCACATTGCCAATCTGGCCGGCAGCCCCGCCATTAAGAAGGGCATCCTGCAGACAGTGAAGGTGGTGGA
CGAGCTCGTGAAAGTGATGGGCCGGCACAAGCCCGAGAACATCGTGATCGAAATGGCCAGAGAGAACCAG
ACCACCCAGAAGGGACAGAAGAACAGCCGCGAGAGAATGAAGCGGATCGAAGAGGGCATCAAAGAGCTGG
GCAGCCAGATCCTGAAAGAACACCCCGTGGAAAACACCCAGCTGCAGAACGAGAAGCTGTACCTGTACTA
CCTGCAGAATGGGCGGGATATGTACGTGGACCAGGAACTGGACATCAACCGGCTGTCCGACTACGATGTG
GACCATATCGTGCCTCAGAGCTTTCTGAAGGACGACTCCATCGACAACAAGGTGCTGACCAGAAGCGACA
AGAACCGGGGCAAGAGCGACAACGTGCCCTCCGAAGAGGTCGTGAAGAAGATGAAGAACTACTGGCGGCA
GCTGCTGAACGCCAAGCTGATTACCCAGAGAAAGTTCGACAATCTGACCAAGGCCGAGAGAGGCGGCCTG
AGCGAACTGGATAAGGCCGGCTTCATCAAGAGACAGCTGGTGGAAACCCGGCAGATCACAAAGCACGTGG
CACAGATCCTGGACTCCCGGATGAACACTAAGTACGACGAGAATGACAAGCTGATCCGGGAAGTGAAAGT
GATCACCCTGAAGTCCAAGCTGGTGTCCGATTTCCGGAAGGATTTCCAGTTTTACAAAGTGCGCGAGATC
AACAACTACCACCACGCCCACGACGCCTACCTGAACGCCGTCGTGGGAACCGCCCTGATCAAAAAGTACC
CTAAGCTGGAAAGCGAGTTCGTGTACGGCGACTACAAGGTGTACGACGTGCGGAAGATGATCGCCAAGAG
CGAGCAGGAAATCGGCAAGGCTACCGCCAAGTACTTCTTCTACAGCAACATCATGAACTTTTTCAAGACC
GAGATTACCCTGGCCAACGGCGAGATCCGGAAGCGGCCTCTGATCGAGACAAACGGCGAAACCGGGGAGA
TCGTGTGGGATAAGGGCCGGGATTTTGCCACCGTGCGGAAAGTGCTGAGCATGCCCCAAGTGAATATCGT
GAAAAAGACCGAGGTGCAGACAGGCGGCTTCAGCAAAGAGTCTATCCTGCCCAAGAGGAACAGCGATAAG
CTGATCGCCAGAAAGAAGGACTGGGACCCTAAGAAGTACGGCGGCTTCGACAGCCCCACCGTGGCCTATT
CTGTGCTGGTGGTGGCCAAAGTGGAAAAGGGCAAGTCCAAGAAACTGAAGAGTGTGAAAGAGCTGCTGGG
GATCACCATCATGGAAAGAAGCAGCTTCGAGAAGAATCCCATCGACTTTCTGGAAGCCAAGGGCTACAAA
GAAGTGAAAAAGGACCTGATCATCAAGCTGCCTAAGTACTCCCTGTTCGAGCTGGAAAACGGCCGGAAGA
GAATGCTGGCCTCTGCCGGCGAACTGCAGAAGGGAAACGAACTGGCCCTGCCCTCCAAATATGTGAACTT
CCTGTACCTGGCCAGCCACTATGAGAAGCTGAAGGGCTCCCCCGAGGATAATGAGCAGAAACAGCTGTTT
GTGGAACAGCACAAGCACTACCTGGACGAGATCATCGAGCAGATCAGCGAGTTCTCCAAGAGAGTGATCC
TGGCCGACGCTAATCTGGACAAAGTGCTGTCCGCCTACAACAAGCACCGGGATAAGCCCATCAGAGAGCA
GGCCGAGAATATCATCCACCTGTTTACCCTGACCAATCTGGGAGCCCCTGCCGCCTTCAAGTACTTTGAC
ACCACCATCGACCGGAAGAGGTACACCAGCACCAAAGAGGTGCTGGACGCCACCCTGATCCACCAGAGCA
TCACCGGCCTGTACGAGACACGGATCGACCTGTCTCAGCTGGGAGGTGACTCTGGCGGCTCAAAAAGAAC
CGCCGACGGCAGCGAATTCGAGCCCAAGAAGAAGAGGAAAGTCGGAAGCGGAGCTACTAACTTCAGCCTG
CTGAAGCAGGCTGGAGACGTGGAGGAGAACCCTGGACCTATGGTGAGCAAGGGCGAGGAGCTGTTCACCG
GGGTGGTGCCCATCCTGGTCGAGCTGGACGGCGACGTAAACGGCCACAAGTTCAGCGTGTCCGGCGAGGG
CGAGGGCGATGCCACCTACGGCAAGCTGACCCTGAAGTTCATCTGCACCACCGGCAAGCTGCCCGTGCCC
TGGCCCACCCTCGTGACCACCCTGACCTATGGAGTGCAGTGCTTCAGCCGCTACCCCGACCACATGAAGC
AGCACGACTTCTTCAAGTCCGCCATGCCCGAAGGCTACGTCCAGGAGCGCACCATCTTCTTCAAGGACGA
CGGCAACTACAAGACCCGCGCCGAGGTGAAGTTCGAGGGCGACACCCTGGTGAACCGCATCGAGCTGAAG
GGCATCGACTTCAAGGAGGACGGCAACATCCTGGGGCACAAGCTGGAGTACAACTACAACAGCCACAACG
TCTATATCATGGCCGACAAGCAGAAGAACGGCATCAAGGTGAACTTCAAGATCCGCCACAACATCGAGGA
CGGCAGCGTGCAGCTCGCCGACCACTACCAGCAGAACACCCCCATCGGCGACGGCCCCGTGCTGCTGCCC
GACAACCACTACCTGAGCACCCAGTCCGCCCTGAGCAAAGACCCCAACGAGAAGCGCGATCACATGGTCC
TGCTGGAGTTCGTGACCGCCGCCGGGATCACTCTCGGCATGGACGAGCTGTACAAGTCTGGTGGTTCTCC
CAAGAAGAAGAGGAAAGTCTAACCGGTCATCATCACCATCACCATTGAGTTTAAACCCGCTGATCAGCCT
CGACTGTGCCTTCTAGTTGCCAGCCATCTGTTGTTTGCCCCTCCCCCGTGCCTTCCTTGACCCTGGAAGG
TGCCACTCCCACTGTCCTTTCCTAATAAAATGAGGAAATTGCATCGCATTGTCTGAGTAGGTGTCATTCT
ATTCTGGGGGGTGGGGTGGGGCAGGACAGCAAGGGGGAGGATTGGGAAGACAATAGCAGGCATGCTGGGG
ATGCGGTGGGCTCTATGGCTTCTGAGGCGGAAAGAACCAGCTGGGGCTCGATACCGTCGACCTCTAGCTA
GAGCTTGGCGTAATCATGGTCATAGCTGTTTCCTGTGTGAAATTGTTATCCGCTCACAATTCCACACAAC
ATACGAGCCGGAAGCATAAAGTGTAAAGCCTAGGGTGCCTAATGAGTGAGCTAACTCACATTAATTGCGT
TGCGCTCACTGCCCGCTTTCCAGTCGGGAAACCTGTCGTGCCAGCTGCATTAATGAATCGGCCAACGCGC
GGGGAGAGGCGGTTTGCGTATTGGGCGCTCTTCCGCTTCCTCGCTCACTGACTCGCTGCGCTCGGTCGTT
CGGCTGCGGCGAGCGGTATCAGCTCACTCAAAGGCGGTAATACGGTTATCCACAGAATCAGGGGATAACG
CAGGAAAGAACATGTGAGCAAAAGGCCAGCAAAAGGCCAGGAACCGTAAAAAGGCCGCGTTGCTGGCGTT
TTTCCATAGGCTCCGCCCCCCTGACGAGCATCACAAAAATCGACGCTCAAGTCAGAGGTGGCGAAACCCG
ACAGGACTATAAAGATACCAGGCGTTTCCCCCTGGAAGCTCCCTCGTGCGCTCTCCTGTTCCGACCCTGC
CGCTTACCGGATACCTGTCCGCCTTTCTCCCTTCGGGAAGCGTGGCGCTTTCTCATAGCTCACGCTGTAG
GTATCTCAGTTCGGTGTAGGTCGTTCGCTCCAAGCTGGGCTGTGTGCACGAACCCCCCGTTCAGCCCGAC
CGCTGCGCCTTATCCGGTAACTATCGTCTTGAGTCCAACCCGGTAAGACACGACTTATCGCCACTGGCAG
CAGCCACTGGTAACAGGATTAGCAGAGCGAGGTATGTAGGCGGTGCTACAGAGTTCTTGAAGTGGTGGCC
TAACTACGGCTACACTAGAAGAACAGTATTTGGTATCTGCGCTCTGCTGAAGCCAGTTACCTTCGGAAAA
AGAGTTGGTAGCTCTTGATCCGGCAAACAAACCACCGCTGGTAGCGGTGGTTTTTTTGTTTGCAAGCAGC
AGATTACGCGCAGAAAAAAAGGATCTCAAGAAGATCCTTTGATCTTTTCTACGGGGTCTGACACTCAGTG
GAACGAAAACTCACGTTAAGGGATTTTGGTCATGAGATTATCAAAAAGGATCTTCACCTAGATCCTTTTA
AATTAAAAATGAAGTTTTAAATCAATCTAAAGTATATATGAGTAAACTTGGTCTGACAGTTACCAATGCT
TAATCAGTGAGGCACCTATCTCAGCGATCTGTCTATTTCGTTCATCCATAGTTGCCTGACTCCCCGTCGT
GTAGATAACTACGATACGGGAGGGCTTACCATCTGGCCCCAGTGCTGCAATGATACCGCGAGACCCACGC
TCACCGGCTCCAGATTTATCAGCAATAAACCAGCCAGCCGGAAGGGCCGAGCGCAGAAGTGGTCCTGCAA
CTTTATCCGCCTCCATCCAGTCTATTAATTGTTGCCGGGAAGCTAGAGTAAGTAGTTCGCCAGTTAATAG
TTTGCGCAACGTTGTTGCCATTGCTACAGGCATCGTGGTGTCACGCTCGTCGTTTGGTATGGCTTCATTC
AGCTCCGGTTCCCAACGATCAAGGCGAGTTACATGATCCCCCATGTTGTGCAAAAAAGCGGTTAGCTCCT
TCGGTCCTCCGATCGTTGTCAGAAGTAAGTTGGCCGCAGTGTTATCACTCATGGTTATGGCAGCACTGCA
TAATTCTCTTACTGTCATGCCATCCGTAAGATGCTTTTCTGTGACTGGTGAGTACTCAACCAAGTCATTC
TGAGAATAGTGTATGCGGCGACCGAGTTGCTCTTGCCCGGCGTCAATACGGGATAATACCGCGCCACATA
GCAGAACTTTAAAAGTGCTCATCATTGGAAAACGTTCTTCGGGGCGAAAACTCTCAAGGATCTTACCGCT
GTTGAGATCCAGTTCGATGTAACCCACTCGTGCACCCAACTGATCTTCAGCATCTTTTACTTTCACCAGC
GTTTCTGGGTGAGCAAAAACAGGAAGGCAAAATGCCGCAAAAAAGGGAATAAGGGCGACACGGAAATGTT
GAATACTCATACTCTTCCTTTTTCAATATTATTGAAGCATTTATCAGGGTTATTGTCTCATGAGCGGATA
CATATTTGAATGTATTTAGAAAAATAAACAAATAGGGGTTCCGCGCACATTTCCCCGAAAAGTGCCACCT
GACGTCGACGGATCGGGAGATCGATCTCCCGATCCCCTAGGGTCGACTCTCAGTACAATCTGCTCTGATG
CCGCATAGTTAAGCCAGTATCTGCTCCCTGCTTGTGTGTTGGAGGTCGCTGAGTAGTGCGCGAGCAAAAT
TTAAGCTACAACAAGGCAAGGCTTGACCGACAATTGCATGAAGAATCTGCTTAGGGTTAGGCGTTTTGCG
CTGCTTCGCGATGTACGGGCCAGATATACGCGTTGACATTGATTATTGACTAGTTATTAATAGTAATCAA
TTACGGGGTCATTAGTTCATAGCCCATATATGGAGTTCCGCGTTACATAACTTACGGTAAATGGCCCGCC
TGGCTGACCGCCCAACGACCCCCGCCCATTGACGTCAATAATGACGTATGTTCCCATAGTAACGCCAATA
GGGACTTTCCATTGACGTCAATGGGTGGAGTATTTACGGTAAACTGCCCACTTGGCAGTACATCAAGTGT
ATC
Features (pLannotate 1.2.2; 18 found; start..end, strand, type, name):
    132..335     +  promoter       CMV promoter: human cytomegalovirus (CMV) immediate early promoter
    377..395     +  promoter       T7 promoter: promoter for bacteriophage T7 RNA polymerase
    466..957     +  CDS            tadA: TADA_ECOLI - Also known as yfhC. Experimental evidence at protein level: Swiss-Prot protein existence level 1. Catalyzes the deamination of adenosine to inosine at the wobble position 34 of tRNA(Arg2). Essential for cell viability. From Escherichia coli (strain K12).
   1060..2661    +  CDS            dCas9(N): N-terminal portion of catalytically inactive Streptococcus pyogenes dCas9 carrying the D10A mutation (Zetsche et al., 2015)
   2662..5156    +  CDS            Cas9(C) (fragment): C-terminal portion of Streptococcus pyogenes Cas9 (Zetsche et al., 2015)
   5290..6006    +  CDS            EGFP: EGFP is a basic (constitutively fluorescent) green fluorescent protein published in 1996, derived from Aequorea victoria. It is reported to be a rapidly-maturing weak dimer with moderate acid sensitivity.
   6094..6318    +  polyA_signal   bGH poly(A) signal: bovine growth hormone polyadenylation signal
   6322..6343    +  promoter       SV40 promoter (fragment): SV40 enhancer and early promoter
   6348..6364    +  misc_feature   MCS (fragment): pBluescript multiple cloning site
   6413..6429    -  protein_bind   lac operator: The lac repressor binds to the lac operator to inhibit transcription in E. coli. This inhibition can be relieved by adding lactose or isopropyl-β-D-thiogalactopyranoside (IPTG). lac repressor encoded by lacI
   6437..6467    -  promoter       lac promoter: promoter for the E. coli lac operon
   6482..6503    -  protein_bind   CAP binding site: CAP binding activates transcription in the presence of cAMP. E. coli catabolite activator protein
   6516..6608    -  CDS            lacI (fragment): lac repressor; lacI; The lac repressor binds to the lac operator to inhibit transcription in E. coli. This inhibition can be relieved by adding lactose or isopropyl-β-D-thiogalactopyranoside (IPTG).
   6791..7379    -  rep_origin     ori: high-copy-number ColE1/pMB1/pBR322/pUC origin of replication
   7550..8410    -  CDS            AmpR: β-lactamase; bla; confers resistance to ampicillin, carbenicillin, and related antibiotics
   8411..8515    -  promoter       AmpR promoter: bla
   8586..8630    -  misc_feature   bom (fragment): basis of mobility region from pBR322
   8785..131     +  enhancer       CMV enhancer (across the origin): human cytomegalovirus immediate early enhancer
