[The description below was written by a language model from this plasmid's Addgene catalogue record and pLannotate feature annotations shown in this document.]
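Description:
pCMV-T7-ABE8e-SpCas9-HiFi-P2A-EGFP (LM446) is a roughly 9 kb mammalian expression and in vitro transcription plasmid encoding an adenine (A-to-G) base editor. It is derived from the pCMV_ABEmax_P2A_GFP backbone and was assembled by Gibson cloning. It is maintained in E. coli as a high-copy plasmid through a ColE1/pUC-type origin and selected with ampicillin via the β-lactamase gene. The backbone also carries short remnants of lac regulatory elements, an SV40 promoter fragment and a bom fragment, none of which appear to have a role in the payload.

The expression cassette begins with the CMV immediate-early enhancer and promoter, followed directly by a T7 promoter. The same open reading frame can therefore be expressed after transfection into mammalian cells or transcribed into mRNA in vitro with T7 RNA polymerase. The human codon-optimized, synthetic coding sequence consists of an N-terminal bipartite nuclear localization signal (BPNLS), a TadA deaminase domain carrying the ABE8e mutations, and an SpCas9 nickase. The nickase carries D10A together with the R691A substitution that defines the high-fidelity HiFi variant. The feature table splits Cas9 into two adjacent annotations labelled dCas9(N) and Cas9(C), but these form one continuous nickase according to the catalogue entry. A C-terminal BPNLS, a P2A self-cleaving peptide and EGFP follow, and a bGH polyadenylation signal terminates the transcript. P2A allows EGFP to be produced as a separate protein from the same message, marking editor-expressing cells.

No guide RNA cassette is annotated, so a guide must be supplied separately. The associated study concerned optimizing base editors to correct SMN2 as an approach to spinal muscular atrophy.
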