Addgene plasmid #197506: pCMV-T7-ABE8e-SpCas9-HiFi-P2A-EGFP (LM446)
Purpose: CMV and T7 promoter expression plasmid for human codon optimized ABE8e A-to-G base editor with nSpCas9-HiFi(D10A) and P2A-EGFP
Depositing lab: Benjamin Kleinstiver. Depositing organization: Massachusetts General Hospital. Publication: Optimization of base editors for the functional correction of SMN2 as a treatment for spinal muscular atrophy. Alves CRR, Ha LL, Yaworski R, Sutton ER, Lazzarotto CR, Christie KA, Reilly A, Beauvais A, Doll RM, de la Cruz D, Maguire CA, Swoboda KJ, Tsai SQ, Kothary R, Kleinstiver BP. Nat Biomed Eng. 2023 Dec 6. doi: 10.1038/s41551-023-01132-z. PubMed 38057426.
Backbone
  Vector backbone: pCMV_ABEmax_P2A_GFP (Addgene Plasmid #112101)
  Vector type: Mammalian Expression, CRISPR ; in vitro transcription; T7 promoter
Growth in bacteria
  Bacterial resistance: Ampicillin, 100 μg/mL
  Growth temperature: 37°C
  Growth strain: DH5alpha
  Copy number: High Copy
Gene/Insert
  Gene/Insert name: pCMV-T7-BPNLS-ABE8e-nSpCas9-HiFi-BPNLS-P2A-EGFP (alt names: LM446; ABE8e-SpCas9-HiFi)
  Species: Synthetic
  Mutation: ABE8e mutations in TadA and nSpCas9-HiFi(D10A/R691A)
  Promoter: CMV and T7
  Tag / fusion protein: BPNLS (N terminal on insert); BPNLS-P2A-EGFP (C terminal on insert)
  Cloning method: Gibson Cloning
  Sequencing primers: 5′ oBK6928-CCAAGTCTCCACCCCATTGACG; 3′ oBK219-GGGAGTGGCACCTTCCAGGGTC
Terms and licenses: Academic/Nonprofit Terms; Industry Terms: Not Available to Industry
Depositor comments: Please visit https://www.biorxiv.org/content/10.1101/2023.01.20.524978v1 for bioRxiv preprint.
How to cite: pCMV-T7-ABE8e-SpCas9-HiFi-P2A-EGFP (LM446) was a gift from Benjamin Kleinstiver (Addgene plasmid # 197506 ; http://n2t.net/addgene:197506 ; RRID:Addgene_197506)
